Addgene plasmid #179263: EGFR-FR
Purpose: Human EGFR C-terminally labeled with FusionRed
Depositing lab: Jared Toettcher. Depositing organization: Princeton University. Publication: Substratum stiffness regulates Erk signaling dynamics through receptor-level control. Farahani PE, Lemke SB, Dine E, Uribe G, Toettcher JE, Nelson CM. Cell Rep. 2021 Dec 28;37(13):110181. doi: 10.1016/j.celrep.2021.110181. PubMed 34965432.
Backbone
  Vector backbone: pHR
  Total vector size (bp): 13323
  Vector type: Lentiviral
Growth in bacteria
  Bacterial resistance: Ampicillin, 100 μg/mL
  Growth temperature: 37°C
  Growth strain: NEB Stable
  Copy number: Unknown
Gene/Insert
  Gene/Insert name: EGFR (alt name: ERBB)
  Species: H. sapiens (human)
  Insert size (bp): 3630
  Entrez Gene: EGFR (a.k.a. ERBB, ERBB1, ERRP, HER1, NISBD2, NNCIS, PIG61, mENA)
  Promoter: SFFV
  Tag / fusion protein: FusionRed (C terminal on insert)
  Cloning method: Gibson Cloning
  Sequencing primers: 5′ ccgacagactgagtcgcccggg; 3′ ccagaggttgattatcgataagc
Terms and licenses: Academic/Nonprofit Terms; Industry Terms: Not Available to Industry
How to cite: EGFR-FR was a gift from Jared Toettcher (Addgene plasmid # 179263 ; http://n2t.net/addgene:179263 ; RRID:Addgene_179263)
