[The description below was written by a language model from this plasmid's Addgene catalogue record and pLannotate feature annotations shown in this document.]
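Description:
EGFR-FR is a lentiviral transfer plasmid built on the pHR backbone that expresses human EGFR (also called ERBB/HER1) fused at its C terminus to the red fluorescent protein FusionRed. The catalogue lists the plasmid at about 13.3 kb, and the sequenced record is 13,373 nt. It is maintained in E. coli through a high-copy ColE1/pUC-type origin and selected with ampicillin via the β-lactamase gene. The backbone also carries leftovers from earlier vectors, including fragments of the tetracycline resistance gene, rop, bom and lacI. An SV40 promoter region with gpt fragments, SV40 small t intron sequences and an SV40 poly(A) signal lies outside the proviral region, and no role in this construct is recorded for it.

The viral portion has the usual HIV-1-derived layout. A truncated 5' LTR is followed by the Ψ packaging signal with a gag fragment, the Rev response element for nuclear export of the unspliced genomic RNA, and the cPPT/CTS, which aids transduction. The spleen focus-forming virus (SFFV) LTR promoter then drives the roughly 3.6 kb EGFR coding sequence, with the FusionRed coding sequence immediately downstream of it. A WPRE after the fusion enhances transcript expression, and the ΔU3 self-inactivating 3' LTR leaves the integrated provirus without LTR promoter activity, so expression depends on SFFV. No mammalian selection marker sits inside the LTRs, so transduced cells would be recognised by red fluorescence.

As a transfer vector lacking the viral structural and enzymatic genes, it would need packaging and envelope functions supplied in trans to produce virus. It allows stable expression of a fluorescently labelled EGFR for visualising the receptor in live cells. The associated study examined how substratum stiffness regulates Erk signalling dynamics through receptor-level control.
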