Features (pLannotate 1.2.2; 34 found; start..end, strand, type, name):
    445..545     +  CDS            Rev (fragment): human immunodeficiency virus 1 (HIV-1) Rev protein; rev; enhances nuclear export of unspliced and incompletely spliced viral mRNAs
    582..699     +  misc_feature   cPPT/CTS: central polypurine tract and central termination sequence of HIV-1
    736..768     -  misc_feature   MCS (fragment): pBluescript multiple cloning site
    852..1259    +  promoter       SFFV promoter: spleen focus-forming virus long terminal repeat (LTR) promoter
   1325..4954    +  CDS            EGFR (sequence partly withheld): EGFR_HUMAN - Also known as ERBB, ERBB1, HER1. Experimental evidence at protein level: Swiss-Prot protein existence level 1. (Microbial infection) Acts as a receptor for hepatitis C virus (HCV) in hepatocytes and facilitates its cell entry. Mediates HCV entry by promoting the formation of the CD81-CLDN1 receptor complexes that are essential for HCV entry and by enhancing membrane fusion of cells expressing HCV envelope glycoproteins. From Homo sapiens (Human).
   4964..5659    +  CDS            FusionRed: FusionRed is a basic (constitutively fluorescent) red fluorescent protein published in 2012, derived from Entacmaea quadricolor. It has low acid sensitivity.
   5720..5750    +  misc_feature   MCS (fragment): pUC18/19 multiple cloning site
   5751..5769    +  misc_feature   MCS (fragment): pBluescript multiple cloning site
   5769..6357    +  misc_feature   WPRE: woodchuck hepatitis virus posttranscriptional regulatory element
   6358..6380    +  misc_feature   MCS (fragment): pBluescript multiple cloning site
   6397..6465    +  CDS            nef (fragment): NEF_HV1Z2 - Experimental evidence at protein level: Swiss-Prot protein existence level 1. Extracellular Nef protein targets CD4(+) T-lymphocytes for apoptosis by interacting with CXCR4 surface receptors. From Human immunodeficiency virus type 1 group M subtype D (isolate Z2/CDC-Z34) (HIV-1).
   6467..6700    +  LTR            3' LTR (ΔU3): self-inactivating 3' long terminal repeat (LTR) from HIV-1
   6725..6743    -  promoter       SP6 promoter: promoter for bacteriophage SP6 RNA polymerase
   6971..7250    +  CDS            TcR (fragment): tetracycline efflux protein; tet; confers resistance to tetracycline
   7251..7299    -  misc_feature   bom (fragment): basis of mobility region from pBR322
   7401..7436    -  CDS            rop (fragment): Rop protein, which maintains plasmids at low copy number; rop
   7531..7635    +  promoter       AmpR promoter: bla
   7636..8496    +  CDS            AmpR: β-lactamase; bla; confers resistance to ampicillin, carbenicillin, and related antibiotics
   8667..9255    +  rep_origin     ori: high-copy-number ColE1/pMB1/pBR322/pUC origin of replication
   9438..9494    +  CDS            lacI (fragment): lac repressor; lacI; The lac repressor binds to the lac operator to inhibit transcription in E. coli. This inhibition can be relieved by adding lactose or isopropyl-β-D-thiogalactopyranoside (IPTG).
   9501..9830    +  promoter       SV40 promoter: SV40 enhancer and early promoter
  10030..10149   +  CDS            gpt (fragment): XGPT_ECOLI - Also known as gpp, gxu. Experimental evidence at protein level: Swiss-Prot protein existence level 1. Purine salvage pathway enzyme that catalyzes the transfer of the ribosyl-5-phosphate group from 5-phospho-alpha-D-ribose 1- diphosphate (PRPP) to the N9 position of the 6-oxopurines guanine and xanthine to form the corresponding ribonucleotides GMP (guanosine 5'- monophosphate) and XMP (xanthosine 5'-monophosphate), with the release of PPi. To a lesser extent, also acts on hypoxanthine (PubMed:9100006, PubMed:3886014). Does not ribophosphorylate adenine (PubMed:3886014). From Esch
  10149..10484   +  CDS            gpt (fragment): XGPT_ECOLI - Also known as gpp, gxu. Experimental evidence at protein level: Swiss-Prot protein existence level 1. Purine salvage pathway enzyme that catalyzes the transfer of the ribosyl-5-phosphate group from 5-phospho-alpha-D-ribose 1- diphosphate (PRPP) to the N9 position of the 6-oxopurines guanine and xanthine to form the corresponding ribonucleotides GMP (guanosine 5'- monophosphate) and XMP (xanthosine 5'-monophosphate), with the release of PPi. To a lesser extent, also acts on hypoxanthine (PubMed:9100006, PubMed:3886014). Does not ribophosphorylate adenine (PubMed:3886014). From Esch
  10579..10884   +  CDS            frsA (fragment): FRSA_ECOLI - Also known as yafA. Experimental evidence at protein level: Swiss-Prot protein existence level 1. Catalyzes the hydrolysis of esters (PubMed:15808744). Displays esterase activity toward pNP-butyrate (PubMed:15808744). May stimulate mixed-acid fermentation by acting as a fermentation/respiration switch that down-regulates respiration and up- regulates fermentation rates (PubMed:15169777). From Escherichia coli (strain K12).
  10888..10962   +  CDS            small t antigen (fragment): SV40 (simian virus 40) small t antigen
  10964..11029   +  intron         small t intron: SV40 (simian virus 40) small t antigen intron
  11159..11179   +  CDS            SV40 NLS: nuclear localization signal of SV40 (simian virus 40) large T antigen
  11498..11581   +  CDS            large T antigen (fragment): large T antigen from SV40 (simian virus 40)
  11604..11738   +  polyA_signal   SV40 poly(A) signal: SV40 polyadenylation signal
  11905..12234   +  CDS            nef (fragment): NEF_HV1BR - Experimental evidence at protein level: Swiss-Prot protein existence level 1. Extracellular Nef protein targets CD4(+) T-lymphocytes for apoptosis by interacting with CXCR4 surface receptors (PubMed:14990729). From Human immunodeficiency virus type 1 group M subtype B (isolate BRU/LAI) (HIV-1).
  12282..12539   +  LTR            5' LTR (truncated): truncated 5' long terminal repeat (LTR) from HIV-1
  12586..12711   +  misc_feature   HIV-1 Ψ: packaging signal of human immunodeficiency virus type 1
  12695..13033   +  CDS            HIV-1 gag (fragment): gag protein from human immunodeficiency virus 1; gag
  13157..120     +  ncRNA          RRE (across the origin): Accession: RF00036 - HIV Rev response element
>Addgene plasmid #179263 | EGFR-FR | addgene full sequence | sequence record 354964 | Addgene NGS Result
TGGGGCATCAAGCAGCTCCAGGCAAGAATCCTGGCTGTGGAAAGATACCTAAAGGATCAACAGCTCCTGG
GGATTTGGGGTTGCTCTGGAAAACTCATTTGCACCACTGCTGTGCCTTGGAATGCTAGTTGGAGTAATAA
ATCTCTGGAACAGATTTGGAATCACACGACCTGGATGGAGTGGGACAGAGAAATTAACAATTACACAAGC
TTAATACACTCCTTAATTGAAGAATCGCAAAACCAGCAAGAAAAGAATGAACAAGAATTATTGGAATTAG
ATAAATGGGCAAGTTTGTGGAATTGGTTTAACATAACAAATTGGCTGTGGTATATAAAATTATTCATAAT
GATAGTAGGAGGCTTGGTAGGTTTAAGAATAGTTTTTGCTGTACTTTCTATAGTGAATAGAGTTAGGCAG
GGATATTCACCATTATCGTTTCAGACCCACCTCCCAACCCCGAGGGGACCCGACAGGCCCGAAGGAATAG
AAGAAGAAGGTGGAGAGAGAGACAGAGACAGATCCATTCGATTAGTGAACGGATCTCGACGGTATCGCCA
AATGGCAGTATTCATCCACAATTTTAAAAGAAAAGGGGGGATTGGGGGGTACAGTGCAGGGGAAAGAATA
GTAGACATAATAGCAACAGACATACAAACTAAAGAATTACAAAAACAAATTACAAAAATTCAAAATTTTC
GGGTTTATTACAGGGACAGCAGAGATCCAGTTTGGATCGATAAGCTTGATATCGAATTCCTGCAGCCCCG
ATAAAATAAAAGATTTTATTTAGTCTCCAGAAAAAGGGGGGAATGAAAGACCCCACCTGTAGGTTTGGCA
AGCTAGCTGCAGTAACGCCATTTTGCAAGGCATGGAAAAATACCAAACCAAGAATAGAGAAGTTCAGATC
AAGGGCGGGTACATGAAAATAGCTAACGTTGGGCCAAACAGGATATCTGCGGTGAGCAGTTTCGGCCCCG
GCCCGGGGCCAAGAACAGATGGTCACCGCAGTTTCGGCCCCGGCCCGAGGCCAAGAACAGATGGTCCCCA
GATATGGCCCAACCCTCAGCAGTTTCTTAAGACCCATCAGATGTTTCCAGGCTCCCCCAAGGACCTGAAA
TGACCCTGCGCCTTATTTGAATTAACCAATCAGCCTGCTTCTCGCTTCTGTTCGCGCGCTTCTGCTTCCC
GAGCTCTATAAAAGAGCTCACAACCCCTCACTCGGCGCGCCAGTCCTCCGACAGACTGAGTCGCCCGGGG
GGGATCTGGAGCTCTCGAGAATTCTCACGCGTCAAGTGGAGCAAGGCAGGTGGACAGTGGATCCATGCGA
CCCTCCGGGACGGCCGGGGCAGCGCTCCTGGCGCTGCTGGCTGCGCTCTGCCCGGCGAGTCGGGCTCTGG
AGGAAAAGAAAGTTTGCCAAGGCACGAGTAACAAGCTCACGCAGTTGGGCACTTTTGAAGATCATTTTCT
CAGCCTCCAGAGGATGTTCAATAACTGTGAGGTGGTCCTTGGGAATTTGGAAATTACCTATGTGCAGAGG
AATTATGATCTTTCCTTCTTAAAGACCATCCAGGAGGTGGCTGGTTATGTCCTCATTGCCCTCAACACAG
TGGAGCGAATTCCTTTGGAAAACCTGCAGATCATCAGAGGAAATATGTACTACGAAAATTCCTATGCCTT
AGCAGTCTTATCTAACTATGATGCAAATAAAACCGGACTGAAGGAGCTGCCCATGAGAAATTTACAGGAA
ATCCTGCATGGCGCCGTGCGGTTCAGCAACAACCCTGCCCTGTGCAACGTGGAGAGCATCCAGTGGCGGG
ACATAGTCAGCAGTGACTTTCTCAGCAACATGTCGATGGACTTCCAGAACCACCTGGGCAGCTGCCAAAA
GTGTGATCCAAGCTGTCCCAATGGGAGCTGCTGGGGTGCAGGAGAGGAGAACTGCCAGAAACTGACCAAA
ATCATCTGTGCCCAGCAGTGCTCCGGGCGCTGCCGTGGCAAGTCCCCCAGTGACTGCTGCCACAACCAGT
GTGCTGCAGGCTGCACAGGCCCCCGGGAGAGCGACTGCCTGGTCTGCCGCAAATTCCGAGACGAAGCCAC
GTGCAAGGACACCTGCCCCCCACTCATGCTCTACAACCCCACCACGTACCAGATGGATGTGAACCCCGAG
GGCAAATACAGCTTTGGTGCCACCTGCGTGAAGAAGTGTCCCCGTAATTATGTGGTGACAGATCACGGCT
CGTGCGTCCGAGCCTGTGGGGCCGACAGCTATGAGATGGAGGAAGACGGCGTCCGCAAGTGTAAGAAGTG
CGAAGGGCCTTGCCGCAAAGTGTGTAACGGAATAGGTATTGGTGAATTTAAAGACTCACTCTCCATAAAT
GCTACGAATATTAAACACTTCAAAAACTGCACCTCCATCAGTGGCGATCTCCACATCCTGCCGGTGGCAT
TTAGGGGTGACTCCTTCACACATACTCCTCCTCTGGATCCACAGGAACTGGATATTCTGAAAACCGTAAA
GGAAATCACAGGGTTTTTGCTGATTCAGGCTTGGCCTGAAAACAGGACGGACCTCCATGCCTTTGAGAAC
CTAGAAATCATACGCGGCAGGACCAAGCAACATGGTCAGTTTTCTCTTGCAGTCGTCAGCCTGAACATAA
CATCCTTGGGATTACGCTCCCTCAAGGAGATAAGTGATGGAGATGTGATAATTTCAGGAAACAAAAATTT
GTGCTATGCAAATACAATAAACTGGAAAAAACTGTTTGGGACCTCCGGTCAGAAAACCAAAATTATAAGC
AACAGAGGTGAAAACAGCTGCAAGGCCACAGGCCAGGTCTGCCATGCCTTGTGCTCCCCCGAGGGCTGCT
GGGGCCCGGAGCCCAGGGACTGCGTCTCTTGCCGGAATGTCAGCCGAGGCAGGGAATGCGTGGACAAGTG
CAACCTTCTGGAGGGTGAGCCAAGGGAGTTTGTGGAGAACTCTGAGTGCATACAGTGCCACCCAGAGTGC
CTGCCTCAGGCCATGAACATCACCTGCACAGGACGGGGACCAGACAACTGTATCCAGTGTGCCCACTACA
TTGACGGCCCCCACTGCGTCAAGACCTGCCCGGCAGGAGTCATGGGAGAAAACAACACCCTGGTCTGGAA
GTACGCAGACGCCGGCCATGTGTGCCACCTGTGCCATCCAAACTGCACCTACGGATGCACTGGGCCAGGT
CTTGAAGGCTGTCCAACGAATGGGCCTAAGATCCCGTCCATCGCCACTGGGATGGTGGGGGCCCTCCTCT
TGCTGCTGGTGGTGGCCCTGGGGATCGGCCTCTTCATGCGAAGGCGCCACATCGTTCGGAAGCGCACGCT
GCGGAGGCTGCTGCAGGAGAGGGAGCTTGTGGAGCCTCTTACACCCAGT
[981 nt withheld, positions 3410-4390]
TTCTTCAGCAGCCCCTCCACGTCACGGACTCCCCTCCTGAGCTCTCTGAGTGCAACCAGCAACAATTCCA
CCGTGGCTTGCATTGATAGAAATGGGCTGCAAAGCTGTCCCATCAAGGAAGACAGCTTCTTGCAGCGATA
CAGCTCAGACCCCACAGGCGCCTTGACTGAGGACAGCATAGACGACACCTTCCTCCCAGTGCCTGAATAC
ATAAACCAGTCCGTTCCCAAAAGGCCCGCTGGCTCTGTGCAGAATCCTGTCTATCACAATCAGCCTCTGA
ACCCCGCGCCCAGCAGAGACCCACACTACCAGGACCCCCACAGCACTGCAGTGGGCAACCCCGAGTATCT
CAACACTGTCCAGCCCACCTGTGTCAACAGCACATTCGACAGCCCTGCCCACTGGGCCCAGAAAGGCAGC
CACCAAATTAGCCTGGACAACCCTGACTACCAGCAGGACTTCTTTCCCAAGGAAGCCAAGCCAAATGGCA
TCTTTAAGGGCTCCACAGCTGAAAATGCAGAATACCTAAGGGTCGCGCCACAAAGCAGTGAATTTATTGG
AGCAGGTGGAGGAATGGTGAGCGAGCTGATTAAGGAGAACATGCCCATGAAGCTGTACATGGAGGGCACC
GTGAACAACCACCACTTCAAGTGCACATCCGAGGGCGAAGGCAAGCCCTACGAGGGCACCCAGACCATGA
GAATCAAGGTCGTCGAGGGCGGCCCTCTCCCCTTCGCCTTCGACATCCTGGCTACCAGCTTCATGTACGG
CAGCAGAACCTTCATCAAGCACCCTCCGGGCATCCCCGACTTCTTTAAGCAGTCCTTCCCTGAGGGCTTC
ACATGGGAGAGAGTCACCACATACGAAGACGGGGGCGTGCTGACCGCTACCCAGGACACCAGCCTCCAGG
ACGGCTGCCTCATCTACAACGTCAAGGTTAGAGGGGTGAACTTCCCAGCCAACGGCCCTGTGATGCAGAA
GAAAACACTCGGCTGGGAGGCCTCCACCGAGACGATGTACCCCGCTGACGGCGGCCTGGAAGGCGCATGT
GACATGGCCCTGAAGCTCGTGGGCGGGGGCCACCTGATCTGCAACCTTGAGACCACATACAGATCCAAGA
AACCCGCTACGAACCTCAAGATGCCCGGCGTCTACAACGTGGACCACAGACTGGAAAGAATCAAGGAGGC
CGACGATGAGACCTACGTCGAGCAGCACGAGGTGGCTGTGGCCAGATACTCTACTGGTGGCGCTGGTGAT
GGAGGTAAAGCGGCCACGCGTGCGGCCGCAACTCCCACCTGCAACATGCGTGACTGACTGAGGCCGCGAC
TCTAGAGTCGACCTGCAGGCATGCAAGCTTGATATCAAGCTTATCGATAATCAACCTCTGGATTACAAAA
TTTGTGAAAGATTGACTGGTATTCTTAACTATGTTGCTCCTTTTACGCTATGTGGATACGCTGCTTTAAT
GCCTTTGTATCATGCTATTGCTTCCCGTATGGCTTTCATTTTCTCCTCCTTGTATAAATCCTGGTTGCTG
TCTCTTTATGAGGAGTTGTGGCCCGTTGTCAGGCAACGTGGCGTGGTGTGCACTGTGTTTGCTGACGCAA
CCCCCACTGGTTGGGGCATTGCCACCACCTGTCAGCTCCTTTCCGGGACTTTCGCTTTCCCCCTCCCTAT
TGCCACGGCGGAACTCATCGCCGCCTGCCTTGCCCGCTGCTGGACAGGGGCTCGGCTGTTGGGCACTGAC
AATTCCGTGGTGTTGTCGGGGAAATCATCGTCCTTTCCTTGGCTGCTCGCCTGTGTTGCCACCTGGATTC
TGCGCGGGACGTCCTTCTGCTACGTCCCTTCGGCCCTCAATCCAGCGGACCTTCCTTCCCGCGGCCTGCT
GCCGGCTCTGCGGCCTCTTCCGCGTCTTCGCCTTCGCCCTCAGACGAGTCGGATCTCCCTTTGGGCCGCC
TCCCCGCATCGATACCGTCGACCTCGAGGGAATTAATTCGAGCTCGGTACCTTTAAGACCAATGACTTAC
AAGGCAGCTGTAGATCTTAGCCACTTTTTAAAAGAAAAGGGGGGACTGGAAGGGCTAATTCACTCCCAAC
GAAGACAAGATCTGCTTTTTGCTTGTACTGGGTCTCTCTGGTTAGACCAGATCTGAGCCTGGGAGCTCTC
TGGCTAACTAGGGAACCCACTGCTTAAGCCTCAATAAAGCTTGCCTTGAGTGCTTCAAGTAGTGTGTGCC
CGTCTGTTGTGTGACTCTGGTAACTAGAGATCCCTCAGACCCTTTTAGTCAGTGTGGAAAATCTCTAGCA
GCATCTAGAATTAATTCCGTGTATTCTATAGTGTCACCTAAATCGTATGTGTATGATACATAAGGTTATG
TATTAATTGTAGCCGCGTTCTAACGACAATATGTACAAGCCTAATTGTGTAGCATCTGGCTTACTGAAGC
AGACCCTATCATCTCTCTCGTAAACTGCCGTCAGAGTCGGTTTGGTTGGACGAACCTTCTGAGTTTCTGG
TAACGCCGTCCCGCACCCGGAAATGGTCAGCGAACCAATCAGCAGGGTCATCGCTAGCCAGATCCTCTAC
GCCGGACGCATCGTGGCCGGCATCACCGGCGCCACAGGTGCGGTTGCTGGCGCCTATATCGCCGACATCA
CCGATGGGGAAGATCGGGCTCGCCACTTCGGGCTCATGAGCGCTTGTTTCGGCGTGGGTATGGTGGCAGG
CCCCGTGGCCGGGGGACTGTTGGGCGCCATCTCCTTGCATGCACCATTCCTTGCGGCGGCGGTGCTCAAC
GGCCTCAACCTACTACTGGGCTGCTTCCTAATGCAGGAGTCGCATAAGGGAGAGCGTCGAATGGTGCACT
CTCAGTACAATCTGCTCTGATGCCGCATAGTTAAGCCAGCCCCGACACCCGCCAACACCCGCTGACGCGC
CCTGACGGGCTTGTCTGCTCCCGGCATCCGCTTACAGACAAGCTGTGACCGTCTCCGGGAGCTGCATGTG
TCAGAGGTTTTCACCGTCATCACCGAAACGCGCGAGACGAAAGGGCCTCGTGATACGCCTATTTTTATAG
GTTAATGTCATGATAATAATGGTTTCTTAGACGTCAGGTGGCACTTTTCGGGGAAATGTGCGCGGAACCC
CTATTTGTTTATTTTTCTAAATACATTCAAATATGTATCCGCTCATGAGACAATAACCCTGATAAATGCT
TCAATAATATTGAAAAAGGAAGAGTATGAGTATTCAACATTTCCGTGTCGCCCTTATTCCCTTTTTTGCG
GCATTTTGCCTTCCTGTTTTTGCTCACCCAGAAACGCTGGTGAAAGTAAAAGATGCTGAAGATCAGTTGG
GTGCACGAGTGGGTTACATCGAACTGGATCTCAACAGCGGTAAGATCCTTGAGAGTTTTCGCCCCGAAGA
ACGTTTTCCAATGATGAGCACTTTTAAAGTTCTGCTATGTGGCGCGGTATTATCCCGTATTGACGCCGGG
CAAGAGCAACTCGGTCGCCGCATACACTATTCTCAGAATGACTTGGTTGAGTACTCACCAGTCACAGAAA
AGCATCTTACGGATGGCATGACAGTAAGAGAATTATGCAGTGCTGCCATAACCATGAGTGATAACACTGC
GGCCAACTTACTTCTGACAACGATCGGAGGACCGAAGGAGCTAACCGCTTTTTTGCACAACATGGGGGAT
CATGTAACTCGCCTTGATCGTTGGGAACCGGAGCTGAATGAAGCCATACCAAACGACGAGCGTGACACCA
CGATGCCTGTAGCAATGGCAACAACGTTGCGCAAACTATTAACTGGCGAACTACTTACTCTAGCTTCCCG
GCAACAATTAATAGACTGGATGGAGGCGGATAAAGTTGCAGGACCACTTCTGCGCTCGGCCCTTCCGGCT
GGCTGGTTTATTGCTGATAAATCTGGAGCCGGTGAGCGTGGGTCTCGCGGTATCATTGCAGCACTGGGGC
CAGATGGTAAGCCCTCCCGTATCGTAGTTATCTACACGACGGGGAGTCAGGCAACTATGGATGAACGAAA
TAGACAGATCGCTGAGATAGGTGCCTCACTGATTAAGCATTGGTAACTGTCAGACCAAGTTTACTCATAT
ATACTTTAGATTGATTTAAAACTTCATTTTTAATTTAAAAGGATCTAGGTGAAGATCCTTTTTGATAATC
TCATGACCAAAATCCCTTAACGTGAGTTTTCGTTCCACTGAGCGTCAGACCCCGTAGAAAAGATCAAAGG
ATCTTCTTGAGATCCTTTTTTTCTGCGCGTAATCTGCTGCTTGCAAACAAAAAAACCACCGCTACCAGCG
GTGGTTTGTTTGCCGGATCAAGAGCTACCAACTCTTTTTCCGAAGGTAACTGGCTTCAGCAGAGCGCAGA
TACCAAATACTGTTCTTCTAGTGTAGCCGTAGTTAGGCCACCACTTCAAGAACTCTGTAGCACCGCCTAC
ATACCTCGCTCTGCTAATCCTGTTACCAGTGGCTGCTGCCAGTGGCGATAAGTCGTGTCTTACCGGGTTG
GACTCAAGACGATAGTTACCGGATAAGGCGCAGCGGTCGGGCTGAACGGGGGGTTCGTGCACACAGCCCA
GCTTGGAGCGAACGACCTACACCGAACTGAGATACCTACAGCGTGAGCTATGAGAAAGCGCCACGCTTCC
CGAAGGGAGAAAGGCGGACAGGTATCCGGTAAGCGGCAGGGTCGGAACAGGAGAGCGCACGAGGGAGCTT
CCAGGGGGAAACGCCTGGTATCTTTATAGTCCTGTCGGGTTTCGCCACCTCTGACTTGAGCGTCGATTTT
TGTGATGCTCGTCAGGGGGGCGGAGCCTATGGAAAAACGCCAGCAACGCGGCCTTTTTACGGTTCCTGGC
CTTTTGCTGGCCTTTTGCTCACATGTTCTTTCCTGCGTTATCCCCTGATTCTGTGGATAACCGTATTACC
GCCTTTGAGTGAGCTGATACCGCTCGCCGCAGCCGAACGACCGAGCGCAGCGAGTCAGTGAGCGAGGAAG
CGGAAGAGCGCCCAATACGCAAACCGCCTCTCCCCGCGCGTTGGCCGATTCATTAATGCAGCTGTGGAAT
GTGTGTCAGTTAGGGTGTGGAAAGTCCCCAGGCTCCCCAGCAGGCAGAAGTATGCAAAGCATGCATCTCA
ATTAGTCAGCAACCAGGTGTGGAAAGTCCCCAGGCTCCCCAGCAGGCAGAAGTATGCAAAGCATGCATCT
CAATTAGTCAGCAACCATAGTCCCGCCCCTAACTCCGCCCATCCCGCCCCTAACTCCGCCCAGTTCCGCC
CATTCTCCGCCCCATGGCTGACTAATTTTTTTTATTTATGCAGAGGCCGAGGCCGCCTCGGCCTCTGAGC
TATTCCAGAAGTAGTGAGGAGGCTTTTTTGGAGGCCTAGGCTTTTGCAAAAAGCTTGGACACAAGACAGG
CTTGCGAGATATGTTTGAGAATACCACTTTATCCCGCGTCAGGGAGAGGCAGTGCGTAAAAAGACGCGGA
CTCATGTGAAATACTGGTTTTTAGTGCGCCAGATCTCTATAATCTCGCGCAACCTATTTTCCCCTCGAAC
ACTTTTTAAGCCGTAGATAAACAGGCTGGGACACTTCACATGAGCGAAAAATACATCGTCACCTGGGACA
TGTTGCAGATCCATGCACGTAAACTCGCAAGCCGACTGATGCCTTCTGAACAATGGAAAGGCATTATTGC
CGTAAGCCGTGGCGGTCTGTACCGGGTGCGTTACTGGCGCGTGAACTGGGTATTCGTCATGTCGATACCG
TTTGTATTTCCAGCTACGATCACGACAACCAGCGCGAGCTTAAAGTGCTGAAACGCGCAGAAGGCGATGG
CGAAGGCTTCATCGTTATTGATGACCTGGTGGATACCGGTGGTACTGCGGTTGCGATTCGTGAAATGTAT
CCAAAAGCGCACTTTGTCACCATCTTCGCAAAACCGGCTGGTCGTCCGCTGGTTGATGACTATGTTGTTG
ATATCCCGCAAGATACCTGGATTGAACAGCCGTGGGATATGGGCGTCGTATTCGTCCCGCCAATCTCCGG
TCGCTAATCTTTTCAACGCCTGGCACTGCCGGGCGTTGTTCTTTTTAACTTCAGGCGGGTTACAATAGTT
TCCAGTAAGTATTCTGGAGGCTGCATCCATGACACAGGCAAACCTGAGCGAAACCCTGTTCAAACCCCGC
TTTAAACATCCTGAAACCTCGACGCTAGTCCGCCGCTTTAATCACGGCGCACAACCGCCTGTGCAGTCGG
CCCTTGATGGTAAAACCATCCCTCACTGGTATCGCATGATTAACCGTCTGATGTGGATCTGGCGCGGCAT
TGACCCACGCGAAATCCTCGACGTCCAGGCACGTATTGTGATGAGCGATGCCGAACGTACCGACGATGAT
TTATACGATACGGTGATTGGCTACCGTGGCGGCAACTGGATTTATGAGTGGGCCCCGGATCTTTGTGAAG
GAACCTTACTTCTGTGGTGTGACATAATTGGACAAACTACCTACAGAGATTTAAAGCTCTAAGGTAAATA
TAAAATTTTTAAGTGTATAATGTGTTAAACTACTGATTCTAATTGTTTGTGTATTTTAGATTCCAACCTA
TGGAACTGATGAATGGGAGCAGTGGTGGAATGCCTTTAATGAGGAAAACCTGTTTTGCTCAGAAGAAATG
CCATCTAGTGATGATGAGGCTACTGCTGACTCTCAACATTCTACTCCTCCAAAAAAGAAGAGAAAGGTAG
AAGACCCCAAGGACTTTCCTTCAGAATTGCTAAGTTTTTTGAGTCATGCTGTGTTTAGTAATAGAACTCT
TGCTTGCTTTGCTATTTACACCACAAAGGAAAAAGCTGCACTGCTATACAAGAAAATTATGGAAAAATAT
TCTGTAACCTTTATAAGTAGGCATAACAGTTATAATCATAACATACTGTTTTTTCTTACTCCACACAGGC
ATAGAGTGTCTGCTATTAATAACTATGCTCAAAAATTGTGTACCTTTAGCTTTTTAATTTGTAAAGGGGT
TAATAAGGAATATTTGATGTATAGTGCCTTGACTAGAGATCATAATCAGCCATACCACATTTGTAGAGGT
TTTACTTGCTTTAAAAAACCTCCCACACCTCCCCCTGAACCTGAAACATAAAATGAATGCAATTGTTGTT
GTTAACTTGTTTATTGCAGCTTATAATGGTTACAAATAAAGCAATAGCATCACAAATTTCACAAATAAAG
CATTTTTTTCACTGCATTCTAGTTGTGGTTTGTCCAAACTCATCAATGTATCTTATCATGTCTGGATCAA
CTGGATAACTCAAGCTAACCAAAATCATCCCAAACTTCCCACCCCATACCCTATTACCACTGCCAATTAC
CTGTGGTTTCATTTACTCTAAACCTGTGATTCCTCTGAATTATTTTCATTTTAAAGAAATTGTATTTGTT
AAATATGTACTACAAACTTAGTAGTTGGAAGGGCTAATTCACTCCCAAAGAAGACAAGATATCCTTGATC
TGTGGATCTACCACACACAAGGCTACTTCCCTGATTAGCAGAACTACACACCAGGGCCAGGGGTCAGATA
TCCACTGACCTTTGGATGGTGCTACAAGCTAGTACCAGTTGAGCCAGATAAGGTAGAAGAGGCCAATAAA
GGAGAGAACACCAGCTTGTTACACCCTGTGAGCCTGCATGGGATGGATGACCCGGAGAGAGAAGTGTTAG
AGTGGAGGTTTGACAGCCGCCTAGCATTTCATCACGTGGCCCGAGAGCTGCATCCGGAGTACTTCAAGAA
CTGCTGATATCGAGCTTGCTACAAGGGACTTTCCGCTGGGGACTTTCCAGGGAGGCGTGGCCTGGGCGGG
ACTGGGGAGTGGCGAGCCCTCAGATCCTGCATATAAGCAGCTGCTTTTTGCCTGTACTGGGTCTCTCTGG
TTAGACCAGATCTGAGCCTGGGAGCTCTCTGGCTAACTAGGGAACCCACTGCTTAAGCCTCAATAAAGCT
TGCCTTGAGTGCTTCAAGTAGTGTGTGCCCGTCTGTTGTGTGACTCTGGTAACTAGAGATCCCTCAGACC
CTTTTAGTCAGTGTGGAAAATCTCTAGCAGTGGCGCCCGAACAGGGACTTGAAAGCGAAAGGGAAACCAG
AGGAGCTCTCTCGACGCAGGACTCGGCTTGCTGAAGCGCGCACGGCAAGAGGCGAGGGGCGGCGACTGGT
GAGTACGCCAAAAATTTTGACTAGCGGAGGCTAGAAGGAGAGAGATGGGTGCGAGAGCGTCAGTATTAAG
CGGGGGAGAATTAGATCGCGATGGGAAAAAATTCGGTTAAGGCCAGGGGGAAAGAAAAAATATAAATTAA
AACATATAGTATGGGCAAGCAGGGAGCTAGAACGATTCGCAGTTAATCCTGGCCTGTTAGAAACATCAGA
AGGCTGTAGACAAATACTGGGACAGCTACAACCATCCCTTCAGACAGGATCAGAAGAACTTAGATCATTA
TATAATACAGTAGCAACCCTCTATTGTGTGCATCAAAGGATAGAGATAAAAGACACCAAGGAAGCTTTAG
ACAAGATAGAGGAAGAGCAAAACAAAAGTAAGACCACCGCACAGCAAGCGGCCGGCCGCTGATCTTCAGA
CCTGGAGGAGGAGATATGAGGGACAATTGGAGAAGTGAATTATATAAATATAAAGTAGTAAAAATTGAAC
CATTAGGAGTAGCACCCACCAAGGCAAAGAGAAGAGTGGTGCAGAGAGAAAAAAGAGCAGTGGGAATAGG
AGCTTTGTTCCTTGGGTTCTTGGGAGCAGCAGGAAGCACTATAGGCGCAGCGTCAATGACGCTGACGGTA
CAGGCCAGACAATTATTGTCTGGTATAGTGCAGCAGCAGAACAATTTGCTGAGGGCTATTGAGGCGCAAC
AGCATCTGTTGCAACTCACAGTC
